Addgene plasmid #172803: pLBT0070
Purpose: Level 1 module containing 35S-cYFP-HSP21_P3 F
Depositing lab: Benjamin Field. Depositing organization: CNRS DR12, Delegation Provence et Corse. Publication: MoBiFC: development of a modular bimolecular fluorescence complementation toolkit for the analysis of chloroplast protein-protein interactions. Velay F, Soula M, Mehrez M, Belbachir C, D'Alessandro S, Laloi C, Crete P, Field B. Plant Methods. 2022 May 26;18(1):69. doi: 10.1186/s13007-022-00902-1. PubMed 35619173.
Backbone
  Vector backbone: pICH47751
  Backbone manufacturer: Engler et al. 2014
  Vector type: Synthetic Biology
Growth in bacteria
  Bacterial resistance: Ampicillin, 100 μg/mL
  Growth temperature: 37°C
  Growth strain: DH5alpha
  Copy number: High Copy
Gene/Insert
  Gene/Insert name: p35S-5UTMV-CTPSSU-cYFP3XHA-mHSP21-CT_STOP-3U+TER35S
  Species: A. thaliana (mustard weed)
  Cloning method: Restriction Enzyme; 5′ cloning site Unknown (unknown if destroyed)
Terms and licenses: Academic/Nonprofit Terms; Industry Terms: Not Available to Industry
Depositor comments: Please visit https://www.biorxiv.org/content/10.1101/2021.03.01.433373v1 for bioRxiv preprint.
How to cite: pLBT0070 was a gift from Benjamin Field (Addgene plasmid # 172803 ; http://n2t.net/addgene:172803 ; RRID:Addgene_172803)
