[The description below was written by a language model from this plasmid's Addgene catalogue record and pLannotate feature annotations shown in this document.]
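Description:
pLBT0070 is a Level 1 Golden Gate/MoClo module built in the pICH47751 acceptor backbone, part of a modular bimolecular fluorescence complementation (BiFC) toolkit designed for studying protein-protein interactions inside chloroplasts. The 6.2 kb plasmid is a binary-type vector. The transcription unit lies next to the nopaline-type left border T-DNA repeat, with its terminator running up to the right border. The backbone carries a high-copy ColE1/pUC origin for propagation in E. coli, together with the broad-host-range incP oriV and its trfA replication initiator gene, which support maintenance in hosts such as Agrobacterium. Selection is by ampicillin resistance (bla under its own promoter). A short tetR remnant is also annotated in the backbone.

The payload is a single plant expression cassette driven by the strong constitutive CaMV 35S promoter. According to the insert name it includes a TMV 5′ untranslated leader, which the feature table does not annotate separately. The open reading frame begins with a chloroplast transit peptide from the RuBisCO small subunit, detected as RBCS fragments. This is followed by the C-terminal fragment of a yellow fluorescent protein (annotated as the mVenus VC155 fragment), a 3xHA epitope tag, and the mature form of Arabidopsis thaliana HSP21, a chloroplast small heat shock protein, ending in a stop codon. A CaMV 35S 3′UTR/polyadenylation signal terminates the unit.

The transit peptide directs the cYFP-3xHA-HSP21 fusion into the chloroplast, where fluorescence is reconstituted only if HSP21 associates with a partner carrying the complementary N-terminal YFP fragment. The HA tag allows expression to be checked immunologically. The "P3 F" label in the purpose field presumably denotes position 3 in forward orientation, so this module would typically be combined with other transcription units in a higher-level multigene construct.
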