Features (pLannotate 1.2.2; 16 found; start..end, strand, type, name):
     46..70      +  misc_feature   RB T-DNA repeat: right border repeat from nopaline C58 T-DNA
    182..202     -  CDS            TetR (fragment): tetracycline resistance regulatory protein; tetR
    229..1374    -  CDS            trfA: TRFA_ECOLX - Experimental evidence at protein level: Swiss-Prot protein existence level 1. Also involved in plasmid copy number control, promoting intermolecular coupling of protein bound iterons at oriV, which inhibits replication initiation. From Escherichia coli.
   1710..2298    -  rep_origin     ori: high-copy-number ColE1/pMB1/pBR322/pUC origin of replication
   2469..3329    -  CDS            AmpR: β-lactamase; bla; confers resistance to ampicillin, carbenicillin, and related antibiotics
   3330..3434    -  promoter       AmpR promoter: bla
   3521..4152    -  rep_origin     oriV: incP origin of replication
   4244..4268    +  misc_feature   LB T-DNA repeat: left border repeat from nopaline C58 T-DNA
   4454..4799    +  promoter       CaMV 35S promoter: strong constitutive promoter from cauliflower mosaic virus
   4751..4797    +  promoter       minimal CaMV 35S promoter: minimal 35S promoter from cauliflower mosaic virus
   4805..4978    +  CDS            RBCS-1A (fragment): RBS1A_ARATH - Also known as ATS1A. Experimental evidence at protein level: Swiss-Prot protein existence level 1. RuBisCO catalyzes two reactions: the carboxylation of D- ribulose 1,5-bisphosphate, the primary event in carbon dioxide fixation, as well as the oxidative fragmentation of the pentose substrate. Both reactions occur simultaneously and in competition at the same active site. Although the small subunit is not catalytic it is essential for maximal activity. From Arabidopsis thaliana (Mouse-ear cress).
   5022..5171    +  CDS            RBCS1 (fragment): RBS1_FLAPR - Experimental evidence at transcript level: Swiss-Prot protein existence level 2. RuBisCO catalyzes two reactions: the carboxylation of D- ribulose 1,5-bisphosphate, the primary event in carbon dioxide fixation, as well as the oxidative fragmentation of the pentose substrate. Both reactions occur simultaneously and in competition at the same active site. Although the small subunit is not catalytic it is essential for maximal activity. From Flaveria pringlei.
   5158..5348    +  CDS            VC155 (fragment): C-terminal fragment of mVenus for use in bimolecular fluorescence complementation (BiFC) (Kodama and Hu, 2010)
   5349..5438    +  CDS            3xHA: three tandem HA epitope tags
   5445..5996    +  CDS            HSP21 (fragment): HS25P_ARATH - Also known as HSP25.3. Experimental evidence at protein level: Swiss-Prot protein existence level 1. Chaperone protein required for seedling and chloroplast development under heat stress, probably by maintaining plastid-encoded RNA polymerase (PEP)-dependent transcription. From Arabidopsis thaliana (Mouse-ear cress).
   6048..1       +  polyA_signal   CaMV poly(A) signal (across the origin): cauliflower mosaic virus polyadenylation signal
>Addgene plasmid #172803 | pLBT0070 | addgene full sequence | sequence record 347448 | Addgene NGS Result
CGCTTTACTTGTCTTCTGCACGAAGTGGTTTAAACTATCAGTGTTTGACAGGATATATTGGCGGGTAAAC
CTAAGAGAAAAGAGCGTTTATTAGAATAATCGGATATTTAAAAGGGCGTGAAAAGGTTTATCCGTTCGTC
CATTTGTATGTGCATGCCAACCACAGGGTTCCCCAGATCAGGCGCTGGCTGCTGAACCCCCAGCCGGAAC
TGACCCCACAAGGCCCTAGCGTTTGCAATGCACCAGGTCATCATTGACCCAGGCGTGTTCCACCAGGCCG
CTGCCTCGCAACTCTTCGCAGGCTTCGCCGACCTGCTCGCGCCACTTCTTCACGCGGGTGGAATCCGATC
CGCACATGAGGCGGAAGGTTTCCAGCTTGAGCGGGTACGGCTCCCGGTGCGAGCTGAAATAGTCGAACAT
CCGTCGGGCCGTCGGCGACAGCTTGCGGTACTTCTCCCATATGAATTTCGTGTAGTGGTCGCCAGCAAAC
AGCACGACGATTTCCTCGTCGATCAGGACCTGGCAACGGGACGTTTTCTTGCCACGGTCCAGGACGCGGA
AGCGGTGCAGCAGCGACACCGATTCCAGGTGCCCAACGCGGTCGGACGTGAAGCCCATCGCCGTCGCCTG
TAGGCGCGACAGGCATTCCTCGGCCTTCGTGTAATACCGGCCATTGATCGACCAGCCCAGGTCCTGGCAA
AGCTCGTAGAACGTGAAGGTGATCGGCTCGCCGATAGGGGTGCGCTTCGCGTACTCCAACACCTGCTGCC
ACACCAGTTCGTCATCGTCGGCCCGCAGCTCGACGCCGGTGTAGGTGATCTTCACGTCCTTGTTGACGTG
GAAAATGACCTTGTTTTGCAGCGCCTCGCGCGGGATTTTCTTGTTGCGCGTGGTGAACAGGGCAGAGCGG
GCCGTGTCGTTTGGCATCGCTCGCATCGTGTCCGGCCACGGCGCAATATCGAACAAGGAAAGCTGCATTT
CCTTGATCTGCTGCTTCGTGTGTTTCAGCAACGCGGCCTGCTTGGCCTCGCTGACCTGTTTTGCCAGGTC
CTCGCCGGCGGTTTTTCGCTTCTTGGTCGTCATAGTTCCTCGCGTGTCGATGGTCATCGACTTCGCCAAA
CCTGCCGCCTCCTGTTCAAGACGACGCGAACGCTCCACGGCGGCCGATGGCGCGGGCAGGGCAGGGGGAG
CCAGTTGCACGCTGTCGCGCTCGATCTTGGCCGTAGCTTGCTGGACCATCGAGCCGACGGACTGGAAGGT
TTCGCGGGGCGCACGCATGACGGTGCGGCTTGCGATGGTTTCGGCATCCTCGGCGGAAAACCCCGCGTCG
ATCAGTTCTTGCCTGTATGCCTTCCGGTCAAACGTCCGATTCATTCACCCTCCTTGCGGGATTGCCCCGA
CTCACGCCGGGGCAATGTGCCCTTATTCCTGATTTGACCCGCCTGGTGCCTTGGTGTCCAGATAATCCAC
CTTATCGGCAATGAAGTCGGTCCCGTAGACCGTCTGGCCGTCCTTCTCGTACTTGGTATTCCGAATCTTG
CCCTGCACGAATACCAGCGACCCCTTGCCCAAATACTTGCCGTGGGCCTCGGCCTGAGAGCCAAAACACT
TGATGCGGAAGAAGTCGGTGCGCTCCTGCTTGTCGCCGGCATCGTTGCGCCACATCTAGGATCTGCCAGG
AACCGTAAAAAGGCCGCGTTGCTGGCGTTTTTCCATAGGCTCCGCCCCCCTGACGAGCATCACAAAAATC
GACGCTCAAGTCAGAGGTGGCGAAACCCGACAGGACTATAAAGATACCAGGCGTTTCCCCCTGGAAGCTC
CCTCGTGCGCTCTCCTGTTCCGACCCTGCCGCTTACCGGATACCTGTCCGCCTTTCTCCCTTCGGGAAGC
GTGGCGCTTTCTCATAGCTCACGCTGTAGGTATCTCAGTTCGGTGTAGGTCGTTCGCTCCAAGCTGGGCT
GTGTGCACGAACCCCCCGTTCAGCCCGACCGCTGCGCCTTATCCGGTAACTATCGTCTTGAGTCCAACCC
GGTAAGACACGACTTATCGCCACTGGCAGCAGCCACTGGTAACAGGATTAGCAGAGCGAGGTATGTAGGC
GGTGCTACAGAGTTCTTGAAGTGGTGGCCTAACTACGGCTACACTAGAAGAACAGTATTTGGTATCTGCG
CTCTGCTGAAGCCAGTTACCTTCGGAAAAAGAGTTGGTAGCTCTTGATCCGGCAAACAAACCACCGCTGG
TAGCGGTGGTTTTTTTGTTTGCAAGCAGCAGATTACGCGCAGAAAAAAAGGATCTCAAGAAGATCCTTTG
ATCTTTTCTACGGGGTCTGACGCTCAGTGGAACGAAAACTCACGTTAAGGGATTTTGGTCATGAGATTAT
CAAAAAGGATCTTCACCTAGATCCTTTTAAATTAAAAATGAAGTTTTAAATCAATCTAAAGTATATATGA
GTAAACTTGGTCTGACAGTTACCAATGCTTAATCAGTGAGGCACCTATCTCAGCGATCTGTCTATTTCGT
TCATCCATAGTTGCCTGACTCCCCGTCGTGTAGATAACTACGATACGGGAGGGCTTACCATCTGGCCCCA
GTGCTGCAATGATACCGCGAGAACCACGCTCACCGGCTCCAGATTTATCAGCAATAAACCAGCCAGCCGG
AAGGGCCGAGCGCAGAAGTGGTCCTGCAACTTTATCCGCCTCCATCCAGTCTATTAATTGTTGCCGGGAA
GCTAGAGTAAGTAGTTCGCCAGTTAATAGTTTGCGCAACGTTGTTGCCATTGCTACAGGCATCGTGGTGT
CACGCTCGTCGTTTGGTATGGCTTCATTCAGCTCCGGTTCCCAACGATCAAGGCGAGTTACATGATCCCC
CATGTTGTGCAAAAAAGCGGTTAGCTCCTTCGGTCCTCCGATCGTTGTCAGAAGTAAGTTGGCCGCAGTG
TTATCACTCATGGTTATGGCAGCACTGCATAATTCTCTTACTGTCATGCCATCCGTAAGATGCTTTTCTG
TGACTGGTGAGTACTCAACCAAGTCATTCTGAGAATAGTGTATGCGGCGACCGAGTTGCTCTTGCCCGGC
GTCAATACGGGATAATACCGCGCCACATAGCAGAACTTTAAAAGTGCTCATCATTGGAAAACGTTCTTCG
GGGCGAAAACTCTCAAGGATCTTACCGCTGTTGAGATCCAGTTCGATGTAACCCACTCGTGCACCCAACT
GATCTTCAGCATCTTTTACTTTCACCAGCGTTTCTGGGTGAGCAAAAACAGGAAGGCAAAATGCCGCAAA
AAAGGGAATAAGGGCGACACGGAAATGTTGAATACTCATACTCTTCCTTTTTCAATATTATTGAAGCATT
TATCAAGGTTATTGTCTCATGAGCGGATACATATTTGAATGTATTTAGAAAAATAAACAAATAGGGGTTC
CGCGCACGAATTGGCCAGCGCTGCCATTTTTGGGGTGAGGCCGTTCGCGGCCGAGGGGCGCAGCCCCTGG
GGGGATGGGAGGCCCGCGTTAGCGGGCCGGGAGGGTTCGAGAAGGGGGGGCACCCCCCTTCGGCGTGCGC
GGTCACGCGCACAGGGCGCAGCCCTGGTTAAAAACAAGGTTTATAAATATTGGTTTAAAAGCAGGTTAAA
AGACAGGTTAGCGGTGGCCGAAAAACGGGCGGAAACCCTTGCAAATGCTGGATTTTCTGCCTGTGGACAG
CCCCTCAAATGTCAATAGGTGCGCCCCTCATCTGTCAGCACTCTGCCCCTCAAGTGTCAAGGATCGCGCC
CCTCATCTGTCAGTAGTCGCGCCCCTCAAGTGTCAATACCGCAGGGCACTTATCCCCAGGCTTGTCCACA
TCATCTGTGGGAAACTCGCGTAAAATCAGGCGTTTTCGCCGATTTGCGAGGCTGGCCAGCTCCACGTCGC
CGGCCGAAATCGAGCCTGCCCCTCATCTGTCAACGCCGCGCCGGGTGAGTCGGCCCCTCAAGTGTCAACG
TCCGCCCCTCATCTGTCAGTGAGGGCCAAGTTTTCCGCGAGGTATCCACAACGCCGGCGGCCGCGGTGTC
TCGCACACGGCTTCGACGGCGTTTCTGGCGCGTTTGCAGGGCCATAGACGGCCGCCAGCCCAGCGGCGAG
GGCAACCAGCCCGGTGAGCGTCGCAAAGGAGATCCTGATCTGACTGATGGGCTGCCTGTATCGAGTGGTG
ATTTTGTGCCGAGCTGCCGGTCGGGGAGCTGTTGGCTGGCTGGTGGCAGGATATATTGTGGTGTAAACAA
ATTGACGCTTAGACAACTTAATAACACATTGCGGACGTTTTTAATGTACTGGGGTGGATGCAGTGGGCCC
CACTCTGTGAAGACAAACTAGAATTCGAGCTCGGAGGTCAACATGGTGGAGCACGACACTCTGGTCTACT
CCAAAAATGTCAAAGATACAGTCTCAGAAGATCAAAGGGCTATTGAGACTTTTCAACAAAGGATAATTTC
GGGAAACCTCCTCGGATTCCATTGCCCAGCTATCTGTCACTTCATCGAAAGGACAGTAGAAAAGGAAGGT
GGCTCCTACAAATGCCATCATTGCGATAAAGGAAAGGCTATCATTCAAGATCTCTCTGCCGACAGTGGTC
CCAAAGATGGACCCCCACCCACGAGGAGCATCGTGGAAAAAGAAGAGGTTCCAACCACGTCTACAAAGCA
AGTGGATTGATGTGACATCTCCACTGACGTAAGGGATGACGCACAATCCCACTATCCTTCGCAAGACCCT
TCCTCTATATAAGGAAGTTCATTTCATTTGGAGAGGACACGCCCATGGCTTCCTCTATGCTCTCTTCCGC
TACTATGGTTGCCTCTCCGGCTCAGGCCACTATGGTCGCTCCTTTCAACGGACTTAAGTCCTCCGCTGCC
TTCCCAGCCACCCGCAAGGCTAACAACGACATTACTTCCATCACAAGCAACGGCGGAAGAGTTAACTGCA
TGCAGGTCATTTATATTTCTTCTTTCACTTTTTTATTATTCCATATGATTTTTTTCGGTTCTTTCTTCGA
ATCTACATAAACTAATATCATTGGAAAAATCGAAAAAATAGGTGTGGCCTCCGATTGGAAAGAAGAAGTT
TGAGACTCTCTCTTACCTTCCTGACCTTACCGATTCCGAAATGGGCAGCGTGCAGCTCGCCGACCACTAC
CAGCAGAACACCCCCATCGGCGACGGCCCCGTGCTGCTGCCCGACAACCACTACCTGAGCTACCAGTCCG
CCCTGAGCAAAGACCCCAACGAGAAGCGCGATCACATGGTCCTGCTGGAGTTCGTGACCGCCGCCGGGAT
CACTCTCGGCATGGACGAGCTGTACAAGTACCCATACGATGTTCCTGACTATGCGGGCTATCCCTATGAC
GTCCCGGACTATGCAGGATCCTATCCATATGACGTTCCAGATTACGCTGCAGGTGCTCAAGACCAGAGAG
AAAACTCCATTGATGTTGTTCAGCAAGGACAACAAAAAGGGAACCAAGGATCAAGTGTCGAAAAAAGACC
TCAACAACGCTTAACCATGGATGTCTCTCCTTTCGGATTGTTGGATCCTTTGTCACCAATGAGGACGATG
CGACAAATGTTAGATACTATGGACAGGATGTTCGAGGACACTATGCCTGTCTCAGGAAGAAACAGAGGAG
GAAGTGGAGTGTCAGAGATTCGTGCACCGTGGGACATCAAAGAGGAAGAACACGAGATCAAGATGCGTTT
CGACATGCCTGGACTCTCTAAAGAGGACGTCAAAATCTCTGTAGAAGATAACGTACTTGTGATCAAAGGA
GAGCAGAAGAAGGAGGACAGTGATGATTCTTGGTCTGGAAGAAGCGTTAGCTCATATGGAACACGACTTC
AGCTCCCAGACAACTGTGAGAAAGACAAGATCAAAGCTGAGCTCAAGAACGGAGTCCTCTTTATCACTAT
CCCTAAGACCAAAGTCGAACGCAAAGTCATCGATGTCCAGATTCAATCTTCGTGAATAATTGAGCTTCTC
TAGCTAGAGTCGATCGACAAGCTCGAGTTTCTCCATAATAATGTGTGAGTAGTTCCCAGATAAGGGAATT
AGGGTTCCTATAGGGTTTCGCTCATGTGTTGAGCATATAAGAAACCCTTAGTATGTATTTGTATTTGTAA
AATACTTCTATCAATAAAATTTCTAATTCCTAAAACCAAAATCCAGTACTAAAATCCAGAT
